Addgene plasmid #201913: pJRH-1187 VSVGmut
Purpose: Expresses a VSV-G variant (K47Q R354A) defective for LDL-R receptor binding (CAG promoter)
Depositing lab: Jennifer Doudna. Depositing organization: University of California, Berkeley. Publication: In vivo human T cell engineering with enveloped delivery vehicles. Hamilton JR, Chen E, Perez BS, Sandoval Espinoza CR, Kang MH, Trinidad M, Ngo W, Doudna JA. Nat Biotechnol. 2024 Jan 11. doi: 10.1038/s41587-023-02085-z. PubMed 38212493.
Backbone
  Vector backbone: pCAGGS
  Total vector size (bp): 6264
  Vector type: Mammalian Expression
Growth in bacteria
  Bacterial resistance: Ampicillin, 100 μg/mL
  Growth temperature: 37°C
  Growth strain: DH5alpha
  Copy number: High Copy
Gene/Insert
  Gene/Insert name: VSV-G (K47Q, R354A)
  Species: Vesicular stomatitis virus
  Insert size (bp): 1533
  Mutation: K47Q, R354A
  Promoter: CAG
  Cloning method: Gibson Cloning
  Sequencing primers: 5′ CTCTAGAGCCTCTGCTAACC; 3′ GCCAGAAGTCAGATGCTCAAGG
Terms and licenses: Academic/Nonprofit Terms; Industry Terms: Not Available to Industry
How to cite: pJRH-1187 VSVGmut was a gift from Jennifer Doudna (Addgene plasmid # 201913 ; http://n2t.net/addgene:201913 ; RRID:Addgene_201913)
