[The description below was written by a language model from this plasmid's Addgene catalogue record and pLannotate feature annotations shown in this document.]
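Description:
pJRH-1187 VSVGmut is a mammalian expression plasmid of about 6.3 kb built on the pCAGGS backbone. It encodes a receptor-binding-defective form of the vesicular stomatitis virus glycoprotein (VSV-G, annotated as the Indiana strain). It is propagated in E. coli as a high-copy plasmid through a ColE1/pUC-type origin and selected with ampicillin via the β-lactamase gene and its native promoter. The backbone also carries remnants typical of pCAGGS, including lac promoter/operator sequences, short lacI fragments, an SV40 origin of replication with a partial SV40 promoter, and an SV40 polyadenylation signal. The SV40 origin can support episomal replication in cells expressing large T antigen.

The payload is a single expression cassette driven by the composite CAG promoter, made up of the CMV immediate-early enhancer, the chicken β-actin promoter and a chimeric chicken β-actin/rabbit β-globin intron. A short annotated β-globin coding fragment sits at the intron's 3′ end and appears to be residual globin exon sequence from the backbone rather than a functional tag. The roughly 1.5 kb VSV-G open reading frame, inserted by Gibson assembly, follows and is terminated by the rabbit β-globin poly(A) signal. The K47Q and R354A substitutions make the glycoprotein defective for binding the LDL receptor, the usual route of VSV-G-mediated attachment. The associated publication concerns in vivo engineering of human T cells with enveloped delivery vehicles. This suggests the plasmid is co-transfected into producer cells to supply an envelope protein lacking its native broad tropism, although the record does not describe which targeting components are paired with it.
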