Features (pLannotate 1.2.2; 17 found; start..end, strand, type, name):
      5..384     +  enhancer       CMV enhancer: human cytomegalovirus immediate early enhancer
    386..664     +  promoter       chicken β-actin promoter: No description available
    665..1681    +  intron         chimeric intron: chimera between introns from chicken β-actin and rabbit β-globin
   1679..1735    +  CDS            HBB (fragment): HBB_LEPEU - Experimental evidence at protein level: Swiss-Prot protein existence level 1. Involved in oxygen transport from the lung to the various peripheral tissues. From Lepus europaeus (European hare).
   1742..3277    +  CDS            VSV-G: vesicular stomatitis virus G glycoprotein Indiana strain
   3352..3407    +  polyA_signal   β-globin poly(A) signal: rabbit β-globin polyadenylation signal (Gil and Proudfoot, 1987)
   3792..3808    -  protein_bind   lac operator: The lac repressor binds to the lac operator to inhibit transcription in E. coli. This inhibition can be relieved by adding lactose or isopropyl-β-D-thiogalactopyranoside (IPTG). lac repressor encoded by lacI
   3816..3846    -  promoter       lac promoter: promoter for the E. coli lac operon
   3861..3882    -  protein_bind   CAP binding site: CAP binding activates transcription in the presence of cAMP. E. coli catabolite activator protein
   3895..3934    -  CDS            lacI (fragment): lac repressor; lacI; The lac repressor binds to the lac operator to inhibit transcription in E. coli. This inhibition can be relieved by adding lactose or isopropyl-β-D-thiogalactopyranoside (IPTG).
   3941..3963    +  promoter       SV40 promoter (fragment): SV40 enhancer and early promoter
   3987..4122    +  rep_origin     SV40 ori: SV40 origin of replication
   4142..4276    +  polyA_signal   SV40 poly(A) signal: SV40 polyadenylation signal
   4278..4332    -  CDS            lacI (fragment): lac repressor; lacI; The lac repressor binds to the lac operator to inhibit transcription in E. coli. This inhibition can be relieved by adding lactose or isopropyl-β-D-thiogalactopyranoside (IPTG).
   4515..5103    -  rep_origin     ori: high-copy-number ColE1/pMB1/pBR322/pUC origin of replication
   5274..6134    -  CDS            AmpR: β-lactamase; bla; confers resistance to ampicillin, carbenicillin, and related antibiotics
   6135..6239    -  promoter       AmpR promoter: bla
>Addgene plasmid #201913 | pJRH-1187 VSVGmut | addgene full sequence | sequence record 403312 | Addgene NGS Result
GGTCGACATTGATTATTGACTAGTTATTAATAGTAATCAATTACGGGGTCATTAGTTCATAGCCCATATA
TGGAGTTCCGCGTTACATAACTTACGGTAAATGGCCCGCCTGGCTGACCGCCCAACGACCCCCGCCCATT
GACGTCAATAATGACGTATGTTCCCATAGTAACGCCAATAGGGACTTTCCATTGACGTCAATGGGTGGAG
TATTTACGGTAAACTGCCCACTTGGCAGTACATCAAGTGTATCATATGCCAAGTACGCCCCCTATTGACG
TCAATGACGGTAAATGGCCCGCCTGGCATTATGCCCAGTACATGACCTTATGGGACTTTCCTACTTGGCA
GTACATCTACGTATTAGTCATCGCTATTACCATGGTCGAGGTGAGCCCCACGTTCTGCTTCACTCTCCCC
ATCTCCCCCCCCTCCCCACCCCCAATTTTGTATTTATTTATTTTTTAATTATTTTGTGCAGCGATGGGGG
CGGGGGGGGGGGGGGGGGCGCGCGCCAGGSGGGGCGGGGCGGGGCGAGGGGCGGGGCGGGGCGAGGCGGA
GAGGTGCGGCGGCAGCCAATCAGAGCGGCGCGCTCCGAAAGTTTCCTTTTATGGCGAGGCGGCGGCGGCG
GCGGCCCTATAAAAAGCGAAGCGCGCGGCGGGCGGGAGTCGCTGCGCGCTGCCTTCGCCCCGTGCCCCGC
TCCGCCGCCGCCTCGCGCCGCCCGCCCCGGCTCTGACTGACCGCGTTACTCCCACAGGTGAGCGGGCGGG
ACGGCCCTTCTCCTCCGGGCTGTAATTAGCGCTTGGTTTAATGACGGCTTGTTTCTTTTCTGTGGCTGCG
TGAAAGCCTTGAGGGGCTCCGGGAGGGCCCTTTGTGCGGGGGGAGCGGCTCGGGGGGTGCGTGCGTGTGT
GTGTGCGTGGGGAGCGCCGCGTGCGGCTCCGCGCTGCCCGGCGGCTGTGAGCGCTGCGGGCGCGGCGCGG
GGCTTTGTGCGCTCCGCAGTGTGCGCGAGGGGAGCGCGGCCGGGGGCGGTGCCCCGCGGTGCGGGGGGGG
CTGCGAGGGGAACAAAGGCTGCGTGCGGGGTGTGTGCGTGGGGGGGTGAGCAGGGGGTGTGGGCGCGTCG
GTCGGGCTGCAACCCCCCCTGCACCCCCCTCCCCGAGTTGCTGAGCACGGCCCGGCTTCGGGTGCGGGGC
TCCGTACGGGGCGTGGCGCGGGGCTCGCCGTGCCGGGCGGGGGGTGGCGGCAGGTGGGGGTGCCGGGCGG
GGCGGGGCCGCCTCGGGCCGGGGAGGGCTCGGGGGAGGGGCGCGGCGGCCCCCGGAGCGCCGGCGGCTGT
CGAGGCGCGGCGAGCCGCAGCCATTGCCTTTTATGGTAATCGTGCGAGAGGGCGCAGGGACTTCCTTTGT
CCCAAATCTGTGCGGAGCCGAAATCTGGGAGGCGCCGCCGCACCCCCTCTAGCGGGCGCGGGGCGAAGCG
GTGCGGCGCCGGCAGGAAGGAAATGGGCGGGGAGGGCCTTCGTGCGTCGCCGCGCCGCCGTCCCCTTCTC
CCTCTCCAGCCTCGGGGCTGTCCGCGGGGGGACGGCTGCCTTCGGGGGGGACGGGGCAGGGCGGGGTTCG
GCTTCTGGCGTGTGACCGGCGGCTCTAGAGCCTCTGCTAACCATGTTCATGCCTTCTTCTTTTTCCTACA
GCTCCTGGGCAACGTGCTGGTTATTGTGCTGTCTCATCATTTTGGCAAAGAATTCGCCACCATGAAGTGC
CTTTTGTACTTAGCCTTTTTATTCATTGGGGTGAATTGCAAGTTCACCATAGTTTTTCCACACAACCAAA
AAGGAAACTGGAAAAATGTTCCTTCTAATTACCATTATTGCCCGTCAAGCTCAGATTTAAATTGGCATAA
TGACTTAATAGGCACAGCCTTACAAGTCAAAATGCCCCAAAGTCACAAGGCTATTCAAGCAGACGGTTGG
ATGTGTCATGCTTCCAAATGGGTCACTACTTGTGATTTCCGCTGGTATGGACCGAAGTATATAACACATT
CCATCCGATCCTTCACTCCATCTGTAGAACAATGCAAGGAAAGCATTGAACAAACGAAACAAGGAACTTG
GCTGAATCCAGGCTTCCCTCCTCAAAGTTGTGGATATGCAACTGTGACGGATGCCGAAGCAGTGATTGTC
CAGGTGACTCCTCACCATGTGCTGGTTGATGAATACACAGGAGAATGGGTTGATTCACAGTTCATCAACG
GAAAATGCAGCAATTACATATGCCCCACTGTCCATAACTCTACAACCTGGCATTCTGACTATAAGGTCAA
AGGGCTATGTGATTCTAACCTCATTTCCATGGACATCACCTTCTTCTCAGAGGACGGAGAGCTATCATCC
CTGGGAAAGGAGGGCACAGGGTTCAGAAGTAACTACTTTGCTTATGAAACTGGAGGCAAGGCCTGCAAAA
TGCAATACTGCAAGCATTGGGGAGTCAGACTCCCATCAGGTGTCTGGTTCGAGATGGCTGATAAGGATCT
CTTTGCTGCAGCCAGATTCCCTGAATGCCCAGAAGGGTCAAGTATCTCTGCTCCATCTCAGACCTCAGTG
GATGTAAGTCTAATTCAGGACGTTGAGAGGATCTTGGATTATTCCCTCTGCCAAGAAACCTGGAGCAAAA
TCAGAGCGGGTCTTCCAATCTCTCCAGTGGATCTCAGCTATCTTGCTCCTAAAAACCCAGGAACCGGTCC
TGCTTTCACCATAATCAATGGTACCCTAAAATACTTTGAGACCAGATACATCAGAGTCGATATTGCTGCT
CCAATCCTCTCAAGAATGGTCGGAATGATCAGTGGAACTACCACAGAAGCTGAACTGTGGGATGACTGGG
CACCATATGAAGACGTGGAAATTGGACCCAATGGAGTTCTGAGGACCAGTTCAGGATATAAGTTTCCTTT
ATACATGATTGGACATGGTATGTTGGACTCCGATCTTCATCTTAGCTCAAAGGCTCAGGTGTTCGAACAT
CCTCACATTCAAGACGCTGCTTCGCAACTTCCTGATGATGAGAGTTTATTTTTTGGTGATACTGGGCTAT
CCAAAAATCCAATCGAGCTTGTAGAAGGTTGGTTCAGTAGTTGGAAAAGCTCTATTGCCTCTTTTTTCTT
TATCATAGGGTTAATCATTGGACTATTCTTGGTTCTCCGAGTTGGTATCCATCTTTGCATTAAATTAAAG
CACACCAAGAAAAGACAGATTTATACAGACATAGAGATGAACCGACTTGGAAAGTAAGCTAGCAGATCTT
TTTCCCTCTGCCAAAAATTATGGGGACATCATGAAGCCCCTTGAGCATCTGACTTCTGGCTAATAAAGGA
AATTTATTTTCATTGCAATAGTGTGTTGGAATTTTTTGTGTCTCTCACTCGGAAGGACATATGGGAGGGC
AAATCATTTAAAACATCAGAATGAGTATTTGGTTTAGAGTTTGGCAACATATGCCCATATGCTGGCTGCC
ATGAACAAAGGTTGGCTATAAAGAGGTCATCAGTATATGAAACAGCCCCCTGCTGTCCATTCCTTATTCC
ATAGAAAAGCCTTGACTTGAGGTTAGATTTTTTTTATATTTTGTTTTGTGTTATTTTTTTCTTTAACATC
CCTAAAATTTTCCTTACATGTTTTACTAGCCAGATTTTTCCTCCTCTCCTGACTACTCCCAGTCATAGCT
GTCCCTCTTCTCTTATGGAGATCCCTCGACCTGCAGCCCAAGCTTGGCGTAATCATGGTCATAGCTGTTT
CCTGTGTGAAATTGTTATCCGCTCACAATTCCACACAACATACGAGCCGGAAGCATAAAGTGTAAAGCCT
GGGGTGCCTAATGAGTGAGCTAACTCACATTAATTGCGTTGCGCTCACTGCCCGCTTTCCAGTCGGGAAA
CCTGTCGTGCCAGCGGATCCGCATCTCAATTAGTCAGCAACCATAGTCCCGCCCCTAACTCCGCCCATCC
CGCCCCTAACTCCGCCCAGTTCCGCCCATTCTCCGCCCCATGGCTGACTAATTTTTTTTATTTATGCAGA
GGCCGAGGCCGCCTCGGCCTCTGAGCTATTCCAGAAGTAGTGAGGAGGCTTTTTTGGAGGCCTAGGCTTT
TGCAAAAAGCTAACTTGTTTATTGCAGCTTATAATGGTTACAAATAAAGCAATAGCATCACAAATTTCAC
AAATAAAGCATTTTTTTCACTGCATTCTAGTTGTGGTTTGTCCAAACTCATCAATGTATCTTATCATGTC
TGGATCCGCTGCATTAATGAATCGGCCAACGCGCGGGGAGAGGCGGTTTGCGTATTGGGCGCTCTTCCGC
TTCCTCGCTCACTGACTCGCTGCGCTCGGTCGTTCGGCTGCGGCGAGCGGTATCAGCTCACTCAAAGGCG
GTAATACGGTTATCCACAGAATCAGGGGATAACGCAGGAAAGAACATGTGAGCAAAAGGCCAGCAAAAGG
CCAGGAACCGTAAAAAGGCCGCGTTGCTGGCGTTTTTCCATAGGCTCCGCCCCCCTGACGAGCATCACAA
AAATCGACGCTCAAGTCAGAGGTGGCGAAACCCGACAGGACTATAAAGATACCAGGCGTTTCCCCCTGGA
AGCTCCCTCGTGCGCTCTCCTGTTCCGACCCTGCCGCTTACCGGATACCTGTCCGCCTTTCTCCCTTCGG
GAAGCGTGGCGCTTTCTCATAGCTCACGCTGTAGGTATCTCAGTTCGGTGTAGGTCGTTCGCTCCAAGCT
GGGCTGTGTGCACGAACCCCCCGTTCAGCCCGACCGCTGCGCCTTATCCGGTAACTATCGTCTTGAGTCC
AACCCGGTAAGACACGACTTATCGCCACTGGCAGCAGCCACTGGTAACAGGATTAGCAGAGCGAGGTATG
TAGGCGGTGCTACAGAGTTCTTGAAGTGGTGGCCTAACTACGGCTACACTAGAAGAACAGTATTTGGTAT
CTGCGCTCTGCTGAAGCCAGTTACCTTCGGAAAAAGAGTTGGTAGCTCTTGATCCGGCAAACAAACCACC
GCTGGTAGCGGTGGTTTTTTTGTTTGCAAGCAGCAGATTACGCGCAGAAAAAAAGGATCTCAAGAAGATC
CTTTGATCTTTTCTACGGGGTCTGACGCTCAGTGGAACGAAAACTCACGTTAAGGGATTTTGGTCATGAG
ATTATCAAAAAGGATCTTCACCTAGATCCTTTTAAATTAAAAATGAAGTTTTAAATCAATCTAAAGTATA
TATGAGTAAACTTGGTCTGACAGTTACCAATGCTTAATCAGTGAGGCACCTATCTCAGCGATCTGTCTAT
TTCGTTCATCCATAGTTGCCTGACTCCCCGTCGTGTAGATAACTACGATACGGGAGGGCTTACCATCTGG
CCCCAGTGCTGCAATGATACCGCGAGACCCACGCTCACCGGCTCCAGATTTATCAGCAATAAACCAGCCA
GCCGGAAGGGCCGAGCGCAGAAGTGGTCCTGCAACTTTATCCGCCTCCATCCAGTCTATTAATTGTTGCC
GGGAAGCTAGAGTAAGTAGTTCGCCAGTTAATAGTTTGCGCAACGTTGTTGCCATTGCTACAGGCATCGT
GGTGTCACGCTCGTCGTTTGGTATGGCTTCATTCAGCTCCGGTTCCCAACGATCAAGGCGAGTTACATGA
TCCCCCATGTTGTGCAAAAAAGCGGTTAGCTCCTTCGGTCCTCCGATCGTTGTCAGAAGTAAGTTGGCCG
CAGTGTTATCACTCATGGTTATGGCAGCACTGCATAATTCTCTTACTGTCATGCCATCCGTAAGATGCTT
TTCTGTGACTGGTGAGTACTCAACCAAGTCATTCTGAGAATAGTGTATGCGGCGACCGAGTTGCTCTTGC
CCGGCGTCAATACGGGATAATACCGCGCCACATAGCAGAACTTTAAAAGTGCTCATCATTGGAAAACGTT
CTTCGGGGCGAAAACTCTCAAGGATCTTACCGCTGTTGAGATCCAGTTCGATGTAACCCACTCGTGCACC
CAACTGATCTTCAGCATCTTTTACTTTCACCAGCGTTTCTGGGTGAGCAAAAACAGGAAGGCAAAATGCC
GCAAAAAAGGGAATAAGGGCGACACGGAAATGTTGAATACTCATACTCTTCCTTTTTCAATATTATTGAA
GCATTTATCAGGGTTATTGTCTCATGAGCGGATACATATTTGAATGTATTTAGAAAAATAAACAAATAGG
GGTTCCGCGCACATTTCCCCGAAAAGTGCCACCTG
